Addgene plasmid #163934: 5UTR_Mprbcl_chlo
Purpose: L0 part - 5'UTR
Depositing lab: Jim Haseloff. Depositing organization: University of Cambridge. Publication: Construction of DNA Tools for Hyperexpression in Marchantia Chloroplasts. Frangedakis E, Guzman-Chavez F, Rebmann M, Markel K, Yu Y, Perraki A, Tse SW, Liu Y, Rever J, Sauret-Gueto S, Goffinet B, Schneider H, Haseloff J. ACS Synth Biol. 2021 Jul 16;10(7):1651-1666. doi: 10.1021/acssynbio.0c00637. Epub 2021 Jun 7. PubMed 34097383.
Backbone
  Vector backbone: pUAP4
  Vector type: Bacterial Expression
Growth in bacteria
  Bacterial resistance: Chloramphenicol, 25 μg/mL
  Growth temperature: 37°C
  Growth strain: DH5alpha
  Copy number: High Copy
Gene/Insert
  Gene/Insert name: Marchantia polymorpha rbcL 5'UTR
  Species: Other
  Cloning method: Restriction Enzyme; 5′ cloning site Unknown (unknown if destroyed); 3′ cloning site Unknown (unknown if destroyed)
How to cite: 5UTR_Mprbcl_chlo was a gift from Jim Haseloff (Addgene plasmid # 163934 ; http://n2t.net/addgene:163934 ; RRID:Addgene_163934)
