[The description below was written by a language model from this plasmid's Addgene catalogue record and pLannotate feature annotations shown in this document.]
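Description:
5UTR_Mprbcl_chlo is a small (about 2.1 kb) level 0 (L0) DNA part plasmid built in the pUAP4 backbone, holding the 5' untranslated region of the Marchantia polymorpha rbcL gene as a standardised, reusable building block. It belongs to a toolkit developed for high-level transgene expression in Marchantia chloroplasts. Although catalogued as a bacterial expression vector, it is essentially a storage and donor plasmid: there is no annotated promoter driving the insert and no coding sequence other than the resistance marker. L0 parts of this kind are normally combined with promoter, coding sequence and terminator parts in hierarchical assembly schemes to build complete transcription units. The record lists the cloning method only as restriction enzyme-based, with the flanking sites unknown.

The plasmid is propagated in E. coli from a high-copy ColE1/pUC-type origin of replication and selected with chloramphenicol. Resistance comes from the cat gene (chloramphenicol acetyltransferase), expressed from its native cat promoter and followed by the phage lambda t0 terminator; this coding sequence spans the numbering origin of the circular sequence. A putative bacterial terminator and a his operon terminator are also annotated, lying between the cat promoter and the origin. Terminators like these generally insulate a cloning site from surrounding backbone transcription. The automated feature table does not annotate the rbcL 5'UTR itself, so its exact position and length cannot be read from the record, though it presumably lies in one of the unannotated regions. In chloroplast constructs, the rbcL 5'UTR is typically used to support transcript stability and translation of a downstream transgene.
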