Features (pLannotate 1.2.2; 6 found; start..end, strand, type, name):
    246..343     -  promoter       cat promoter: promoter of the E. coli cat gene encoding chloramphenicol acetyltransferase
    429..472     -  terminator     bacterial terminator: putative bacterial transcription terminator
    577..634     +  terminator     his operon terminator: This putative transcriptin terminator from the E. coli his operon has a 2-bp deletion introduced during synthesis. Its efficiency has not been determined.
    829..1417    -  rep_origin     ori: high-copy-number ColE1/pMB1/pBR322/pUC origin of replication
   1600..1694    -  terminator     lambda t0 terminator: transcription terminator from phage lambda
   1718..245     -  CDS            cat (across the origin): CAT_ECOLX - Experimental evidence at protein level: Swiss-Prot protein existence level 1. This enzyme is an effector of chloramphenicol resistance in bacteria. From Escherichia coli. This protein is used as a marker in many commonly used cloning vectors, such as pACYC184.
>Addgene plasmid #163934 | 5UTR_Mprbcl_chlo | addgene full sequence | sequence record 331894 | Addgene NGS Result
AGCTCACCGTCTTTCATTGCCATACGAAATTCCGGATGAGCATTCATCAGGCGGGCAAGAATGTGAATAA
AGGCCGGATAAAACTTGTGCTTATTTTTCTTTACGGTCTTTAAAAAGGCCGTAATATCCAGCTGAACGGT
CTGGTTATAGGTACATTGAGCAACTGACTGAAATGCCTCAAAATGTTCTTTACGATGCCATTGGGATATA
TCAACGGTGGTATATCCAGTGATTTTTTTCTCCATTTTAGCTTCCTTAGCTCCTGAAAATCTCGATAACT
CAAAAAATACGCCCGGTAGTGATCTTATTTCATTATGGTGAAAGTTGGAACCTCTTACGTGCCCGATCAA
CTCGAGTGCCACCTGACGTCTAAGAAACCATTATTATCATGACATTAACCTATAAAAATAGGCGTATCAC
GAGGCAGAATTTCAGATAAAAAAAATCCTTAGCTTTCGCTAAGGATGATTTCTGGAATTCGGTCTCTCAT
TAAGTCCCTCCCTACAAATCAAATAATATTCTTGCAAGTATGAGGTCTGCTCGATAAAAATTTTTTTCTA
GTAAGAGACCCTGCAGTCCGGCAAAAAAGGGCAAGGTGTCACCACCCTGCCCTTTTTCTTTAAAACCGAA
AAGATTACTTCGCGTTATGCAGGCTTCCTCGCTCACTGACTCGCTGCGCTCGGTCGTTCGGCTGCGGCGA
GCGGTATCAGCTCACTCAAAGGCGGTAATACGGTTATCCACAGAATCAGGGGATAACGCAGGAAAGAACA
TGTGAGCAAAAGGCCAGCAAAAGGCCAGGAACCGTAAAAAGGCCGCGTTGCTGGCGTTTTTCCACAGGCT
CCGCCCCCCTGACGAGCATCACAAAAATCGACGCTCAAGTCAGAGGTGGCGAAACCCGACAGGACTATAA
AGATACCAGGCGTTTCCCCCTGGAAGCTCCCTCGTGCGCTCTCCTGTTCCGACCCTGCCGCTTACCGGAT
ACCTGTCCGCCTTTCTCCCTTCGGGAAGCGTGGCGCTTTCTCATAGCTCACGCTGTAGGTATCTCAGTTC
GGTGTAGGTCGTTCGCTCCAAGCTGGGCTGTGTGCACGAACCCCCCGTTCAGCCCGACCGCTGCGCCTTA
TCCGGTAACTATCGTCTTGAGTCCAACCCGGTAAGACACGACTTATCGCCACTGGCAGCAGCCACTGGTA
ACAGGATTAGCAGAGCGAGGTATGTAGGCGGTGCTACAGAGTTCTTGAAGTGGTGGCCTAACTACGGCTA
CACTAGAAGAACAGTATTTGGTATCTGCGCTCTGCTGAAGCCAGTTACCTTCGGAAAAAGAGTTGGTAGC
TCTTGATCCGGCAAACAAACCACCGCTGGTAGCGGTGGTTTTTTTGTTTGCAAGCAGCAGATTACGCGCA
GAAAAAAAGGATCTCAAGAAGATCCTTTGATCTTTTCTACGGGGTCTGACGCTCAGTGGAACGAAAACTC
ACGTTAAGGGATTTTGGTCATGAGATTATCAAAAAGGATCTTCACCTAGATCCTTTTAAATTAAAAATGA
AGTTTTAAATCAATCTAAAGTATATATGAGTAAACTTGGTCTGACAGCTCGAGGCTTGGATTCTCACCAA
TAAAAAACGCCCGGCGGCAACCGAGCGTTCTGAACAAATCCAGATGGAGTTCTGAGGTCATTACTGGATC
TATCAACAGGAGTCCAAGCGAGCTCGATATCAAATTACGCCCCGCCCTGCCACTCATCGCAGTACTGTTG
TAATTCATTAAGCATTCTGCCGACATGGAAGCCATCACAAACGGCATGATGAACCTGAATCGCCAGCGGC
ATCAGCACCTTGTCGCCTTGCGTATAATATTTGCCCATGGTGAAAACGGGGGCGAAGAAGTTGTCCATAT
TGGCCACGTTTAAATCAAAACTGGTGAAACTCACCCAGGGATTGGCTGAGACGAAAAACATATTCTCAAT
AAACCCTTTAGGGAAATAGGCCAGGTTTTCACCGTAACACGCCACATCTTGCGAATATATGTGTAGAAAC
TGCCGGAAATCGTCGTGGTATTCACTCCAGAGCGATGAAAACGTTTCAGTTTGCTCATGGAAAACGGTGT
AACAAGGGTGAACACTATCCCATATCACC
